Addgene plasmid #160429: pMJB1
Purpose: (Empty Backbone) Yeast vector for expressing mCherry tagged genes under the GAL1 promoter
Depositing lab: Gary Stormo. Depositing organization: Washington University in Saint Louis. Publication: Autoregulation of yeast ribosomal proteins discovered by efficient search for feedback regulation. Roy B, Granas D, Bragg F Jr, Cher JAY, White MA, Stormo GD. Commun Biol. 2020 Dec 11;3(1):761. doi: 10.1038/s42003-020-01494-z. PubMed 33311538.
Backbone
  Vector backbone: pMW102
  Backbone size (bp): 7415
  Modifications to backbone: The His5 terminator site with 5’-NheI and 3’-XhoI restriction sites was synthesized by G-blocks from IDT. The mCherry sequence was cloned out from pMVS124-pACT1 (a generous gift from Max Staller) with a 3’-NheI and 5’-AvrII restriction sites by PCR using. pMW102-empty-MORF was linearized using primers to incorporate PacI and AvrII restriction sites downstream of the GAL1 promoter. One microgram of purified mCherry, His5 terminator and linearized vector backbone were digested with NheI, AvrII, XhoI and PacI for 15 min and gel purified
  Vector type: Yeast Expression
  Promoter: GAL1
  Selectable markers: URA3
  Tag / fusion protein: mCherry (C terminal on backbone)
Growth in bacteria
  Bacterial resistance: Ampicillin, 100 μg/mL
  Growth temperature: 37°C
  Growth strain: DH5alpha
  Copy number: Unknown
Gene/Insert
  Cloning method: Gibson Cloning
Resource information
  A portion of this plasmid was derived from a plasmid made by: This vector was modified from pMW102, which is the creation of one of the submitters (M. White). Other elements as described were from plasmid pMVS124-pACT1, a gift from Max Staller.
Terms and licenses: Academic/Nonprofit Terms; Industry Terms: Not Available to Industry
Depositor comments: Please visit https://www.biorxiv.org/content/10.1101/2020.05.11.089300v1 for bioRxiv preprint. pMW102: "A systematic screen for transcriptional regulators of the yeast cell cycle", Michael A White , Linda Riles, Barak A Cohen, Genetics 2009 Feb;181(2):435-46. doi: 10.1534/genetics.108.098145. pMVS124-pACT1: "A High-Throughput Mutational Scan of an Intrinsically Disordered Acidic Transcriptional Activation Domain", MV Staller, et al., Cell Syst. 2018 Apr 25;6(4):444-455.e6. doi: 10.1016/j.cels.2018.01.015.
How to cite: pMJB1 was a gift from Gary Stormo (Addgene plasmid # 160429 ; http://n2t.net/addgene:160429 ; RRID:Addgene_160429)
