[The description below was written by a language model from this plasmid's Addgene catalogue record and pLannotate feature annotations shown in this document.]
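Description:
pMJB1 is a yeast–E. coli shuttle vector derived from pMW102, catalogued as an empty backbone for expressing genes as C-terminal mCherry fusions under the galactose-inducible, Gal4-regulated GAL1 promoter. In Saccharomyces cerevisiae it is maintained as a low-copy centromeric plasmid through a CEN6/ARS element and selected by the URA3 auxotrophic marker, which can also be counterselected with 5-FOA. In bacteria it replicates from a high-copy ColE1/pUC-type origin with ampicillin resistance (AmpR). It also carries an f1 origin and pBluescript-style remnants: lacZα and lacI fragments, the lac promoter/operator, and flanking T7 and T3 promoters.

According to the record, the backbone was linearised to introduce PacI and AvrII sites downstream of the GAL1 promoter. A PCR-amplified mCherry and a synthesised His5 terminator were then joined through AvrII, NheI and XhoI sites, so that an inserted open reading frame reads through into mCherry and terminates at that terminator. The automated annotation labels a Discosoma-derived fluorescent protein coding sequence ("Blue102") at this position, which most likely corresponds to mCherry. The short mVenus and 3xHA fragment hits nearby are probably linker sequence or leftovers from the parental MORF-style vector.

Although the entry is described as empty, both the depositor and the sequencing-derived records annotate a complete S. cerevisiae MOD5 (tRNA dimethylallyltransferase) coding sequence directly downstream of the GAL1 promoter and immediately upstream of the fluorescent protein. The sequenced plasmid therefore appears to carry MOD5 as a placeholder or stuffer gene, something the catalogue fields do not explain. The associated work concerns screening for feedback regulation of yeast ribosomal protein genes.
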