Features (pLannotate 1.2.2; 25 found; start..end, strand, type, name):
    137..184     +  misc_feature   bom (fragment): basis of mobility region from pBR322
    195..410     +  promoter       URA3 promoter: S. cerevisiae URA3
    411..1214    +  CDS            URA3: orotidine-5'-phosphate decarboxylase, required for uracil biosynthesis; S. cerevisiae URA3; yeast auxotrophic marker, counterselectable with 5-fluoroorotic acid (5-FOA)
   1293..1342    +  misc_feature   bom (fragment): basis of mobility region from pBR322
   1343..1798    -  rep_origin     f1 ori (sequence partly withheld): f1 bacteriophage origin of replication; arrow indicates direction of (+) strand synthesis
   1806..1963    -  CDS            lacZα (fragment): LacZα fragment of β-galactosidase; lacZ fragment
   1966..1984    +  promoter       T7 promoter: promoter for bacteriophage T7 RNA polymerase
   2002..2119    +  protein_bind   UAS: upstream activating sequence mediating Gal4-dependent induction Gal4
   2367..2443    +  promoter       TPGI promoter (fragment): S. cerevisiae GAL1 promoter modified to contain two copies of the tet operator (Ellis et al., 2009)
   2477..3760    +  CDS            MOD5: MOD5_YEAST - Experimental evidence at protein level: Swiss-Prot protein existence level 1. Catalyzes the transfer of a dimethylallyl group onto the adenine at position 37 in the anticodon loop on a specific subset of tRNAs both in the cytosol and the mitochondrion, leading to the formation of N6-(dimethylallyl)adenosine (i(6)A). This modification optimizes the codon:anticodon fit in the ribosome and promotes translational fidelity. Competes with the farnesyl pyrophosphate synthase ERG20 for the common substrate dimethylallyl diphosphate (DMAPP). From Saccharomyces cerevisiae (strain ATCC 20450
   3760..3779    +  CDS            VN155(I152L) (fragment): improved N-terminal fragment of mVenus for use in bimolecular fluorescence complementation (BiFC) (Kodama and Hu, 2010)
   3803..4489    +  CDS            Blue102: Blue102 is a fluorescent protein published in 2010, derived from Discosoma sp..
   4676..4698    +  CDS            3xHA (fragment): three tandem HA epitope tags
   4710..4862    +  CDS            YO201_YEAST (fragment): Protein uncertain: Swiss-Prot protein existence level 5. From Saccharomyces cerevisiae (strain ATCC 204508 / S288c) (Baker's yeast).
   4881..4898    -  promoter       T3 promoter (fragment): promoter for bacteriophage T3 RNA polymerase
   4911..4929    -  promoter       T3 promoter: promoter for bacteriophage T3 RNA polymerase
   4974..4990    -  protein_bind   lac operator: The lac repressor binds to the lac operator to inhibit transcription in E. coli. This inhibition can be relieved by adding lactose or isopropyl-β-D-thiogalactopyranoside (IPTG). lac repressor encoded by lacI
   4998..5028    -  promoter       lac promoter: promoter for the E. coli lac operon
   5043..5064    -  protein_bind   CAP binding site: CAP binding activates transcription in the presence of cAMP. E. coli catabolite activator protein
   5077..5169    -  CDS            lacI (fragment): lac repressor; lacI; The lac repressor binds to the lac operator to inhibit transcription in E. coli. This inhibition can be relieved by adding lactose or isopropyl-β-D-thiogalactopyranoside (IPTG).
   5352..5940    -  rep_origin     ori: high-copy-number ColE1/pMB1/pBR322/pUC origin of replication
   6111..6971    -  CDS            AmpR: β-lactamase; bla; confers resistance to ampicillin, carbenicillin, and related antibiotics
   6972..7076    -  promoter       AmpR promoter: bla
   7113..7616    +  misc_feature   CEN/ARS: S. cerevisiae CEN6 centromere fused to an autonomously replicating sequence
   7685..35      +  CDS            rop (fragment) (across the origin): Rop protein, which maintains plasmids at low copy number; rop
>Addgene plasmid #160429 | pMJB1 | depositor full sequence | sequence record 310760 | pMJB1 sequence 7685 bps
TCGCGCGTTTCGGTGATGACGGTGAAAACCTCTGACACATGCAGCTCCCGGAGACGGTCACAGCTTGTCT
GTAAGCGGATGCCGGGAGCAGACAAGCCCGTCAGGGCGCGTCAGCGGGTGTTGGCGGGTGTCGGGGCTGG
CTTAACTATGCGGCATCAGAGCAGATTGTACTGAGAGTGCACCACGCTTTTCAATTCAATTCATCATTTT
TTTTTTATTCTTTTTTTTGATTTCGGTTTCTTTGAAATTTTTTTGATTCGGTAATCTCCGAACAGAAGGA
AGAACGAAGGAAGGAGCACAGACTTAGATTGGTATATATACGCATATGTAGTGTTGAAGAAACATGAAAT
TGCCCAGTATTCTTAACCCAACTGCACAGAACAAAAACCTGCAGGAAACGAAGATAAATCATGTCGAAAG
CTACATATAAGGAACGTGCTGCTACTCATCCTAGTCCTGTTGCTGCCAAGCTATTTAATATCATGCACGA
AAAGCAAACAAACTTGTGTGCTTCATTGGATGTTCGTACCACCAAGGAATTACTGGAGTTAGTTGAAGCA
TTAGGTCCCAAAATTTGTTTACTAAAAACACATGTGGATATCTTGACTGATTTTTCCATGGAGGGCACAG
TTAAGCCGCTAAAGGCATTATCCGCCAAGTACAATTTTTTACTCTTCGAAGACAGAAAATTTGCTGACAT
TGGTAATACAGTCAAATTGCAGTACTCTGCGGGTGTATACAGAATAGCAGAATGGGCAGACATTACGAAT
GCACACGGTGTGGTGGGCCCAGGTATTGTTAGCGGTTTGAAGCAGGCGGCAGAAGAAGTAACAAAGGAAC
CTAGAGGCCTTTTGATGTTAGCAGAATTGTCATGCAAGGGCTCCCTATCTACTGGAGAATATACTAAGGG
TACTGTTGACATTGCGAAGAGCGACAAAGATTTTGTTATCGGCTTTATTGCTCAAAGAGACATGGGTGGA
AGAGATGAAGGTTACGATTGGTTGATTATGACACCCGGTGTGGGTTTAGATGACAAGGGAGACGCATTGG
GTCAACAGTATAGAACCGTGGATGATGTGGTCTCTACAGGATCTGACATTATTATTGTTGGAAGAGGACT
ATTTGCAAAGGGAAGGGATGCTAAGGTAGAGGGTGAACGTTACAGAAAAGCAGGCTGGGAAGCATATTTG
AGAAGATGCGGCCAGCAAAACTAAAAAACTGTATTATAAGTAAATGCATGTATACTAAACTCACAAATTA
GAGCTTCAATTTAATTATATCAGTTATTACCCTGCGGTGTGAAATACCGCACAGATGCGTAAGGAGAAAA
TACCGCATCAGGAAATTGTAAACGTTAATATTTTGTTAAAATTCGCGTTAAATTTTTGTTAAATCAGCTC
ATTTTTTAACCAATAGGCCGAAATCGGCAAAATCCCTTATAAATCAAAAGAATAGACCGAGATAGGGT
[37 nt withheld, positions 1469-1505]
AAAGAACGTGGACTCCAACGTCAAAGG
[49 nt withheld, positions 1533-1581]
T
[91 nt withheld, positions 1583-1673]
G
[124 nt withheld, positions 1675-1798]
CGCGCCATTCGCCATTCAGGCTGCGCAACTGTTGGGAAGGGCGATCGGTGCGGGCCTCTTCGCTATTACG
CCAGCTGGCGAAGGGGGGATGTGCTGCAAGGCGATTAAGTTGGGTAACGCCAGGGTTTTCCCAGTCACGA
CGTTGTAAAACGACGGCCAGTGAATTGTAATACGACTCACTATAGGGCGAATTGGCGGCCGCACGGATTA
GAAGCCGCCGAGCGGGTGACAGCCCTCCGAAGGAAGACTCTCCTCCGTGCGTCCTCGTCTTCACCGGTCG
CGTTCCTGAAACGCAGATGTGCCTCGCGCCGCACTGCTCCGAACAATAAAGATTCTACAATACTAGCTTT
TATGGTTATGAAGAGGAAAAATTGGCAGTAACCTGGCCCCACAAACCTTCAAATTAACGAATCAAATTAA
CAACCATAGGATGATAATGCGATTAGTTTTTTAGCCTTATTTCTGGGGTAATTAATCAGCGAAGCGATGA
TTTTTGATCTATTAACAGATATATAAATGGAAAAGCTGCATAACCACTTTAACTAATACTTTCAACATTT
TCAGTTTGTATTACTTCTTATTCAAATGTCATAAAAGTATCAACAAAAAATTGTTAATATACCTCTATAC
TTTAACGTCAAGGAGAAGGTTAATTAAGGAGAAAAAACTATAGCTAGCATGCTTAAGGGCCCGCTTAAGG
GCTGCTTGAATATGTCGAAGAAAGTGATTGTAATAGCCGGAACTACAGGTGTTGGCAAAAGCCAATTATC
TATACAGTTGGCACAAAAGTTTAATGGCGAAGTAATTAACTCTGATTCCATGCAAGTTTATAAAGATATA
CCGATAATCACTAATAAACATCCGCTACAAGAGAGAGAAGGGATTCCTCATCATGTCATGAATCACGTGG
ACTGGTCAGAAGAGTACTATTCGCATAGGTTCGAAACGGAATGCATGAACGCTATAGAAGACATTCATAG
AAGGGGCAAAATACCTATTGTTGTTGGAGGTACACACTACTATTTACAGACTCTCTTTAACAAGCGAGTA
GATACTAAATCTTCCGAACGTAAACTAACTCGTAAACAGTTGGATATTCTTGAATCTACAGATCCTGATG
TCATCTACAATACTTTGGTAAAATGTGACCCCGACATTGCGACGAAATACCATCCGAACGACTATCGTAG
GGTGCAAAGAATGCTTGAGATTTATTATAAGACGGGCAAAAAACCATCTGAAACGTTTAACGAGCAAAAG
ATCACTTTGAAATTTGACACTCTTTTCTTGTGGCTCTATTCTAAACCCGAACCACTTTTTCAAAGGCTGG
ATGACAGGGTAGATGATATGTTAGAAAGAGGGGCTTTGCAAGAAATAAAACAATTGTACGAATACTACAG
CCAAAATAAATTCACACCTGAACAATGTGAGAATGGCGTTTGGCAGGTAATTGGCTTCAAGGAATTTCTG
CCTTGGCTGACAGGTAAGACAGATGATAACACTGTAAAACTAGAAGATTGTATCGAGAGGATGAAAACCC
GAACCCGTCAATATGCTAAGCGTCAAGTAAAGTGGATTAAAAAAATGTTAATACCGGATATAAAAGGTGA
TATCTACCTATTGGATGCTACAGATCTAAGTCAATGGGACACCAATGCATCCCAAAGGGCTATAGCCATT
AGTAACGACTTTATCAGCAATCGGCCTATCAAGCAAGAAAGAGCTCCTAAGGCATTGGAAGAATTACTTT
CAAAGGGTGAAACAACTATGAAAAAATTGGATGATTGGACTCACTATACGTGCAACGTATGCAGAAATGC
CGACGGTAAAAATGTTGTTGCAATTGGAGAAAAGTATTGGAAAATACATCTAGGTTCCCGTCGGCATAAA
TCCAACTTGAAGAGAAACACAAGACAGGCAGACTTTGAGAAGTGGAAAATTAATAAAAAAGAGACGGTGG
AGGTGAGCAAGGGCGAGGAGCCTAGGGTGAGCAAGGGCGAGGAGGATAACATGGCCATCATCAAGGAGTT
CATGAGATTCAAGGTGCACATGGAGGGCTCCGTGAACGGCCACGAGTTCGAGATCGAGGGCGAGGGCGAG
GGCAGACCCTACGAGGGCACCCAGACCGCCAAGCTGAAGGTGACCAAGGGTGGCCCCCTGCCCTTCGCCT
GGGACATCCTGTCCCCTCAGTTCATGTACGGCTCCAAGGCCTACGTGAAGCACCCCGCCGACATCCCCGA
CTACTTGAAGCTGTCCTTCCCCGAGGGCTTCAAGTGGGAGAGAGTGATGAACTTCGAGGACGGCGGCGTG
GTGACCGTGACCCAGGACTCCTCCCTGCAGGACGGCGAGTTCATCTACAAGGTGAAGTTGAGAGGCACCA
ACTTCCCCTCCGACGGCCCCGTAATGCAGAAGAAGACCATGGGCTGGGAGGCCTCCTCCGAGAGAATGTA
CCCCGAGGACGGCGCCCTGAAGGGCGAGATCAAGCAGAGGCTGAAGCTGAAGGACGGCGGCCACTACGAC
GCTGAGGTCAAGACCACCTACAAGGCCAAGAAGCCCGTGCAGCTGCCCGGCGCCTACAACGTCAACATCA
AGTTGGACATCACCTCCCACAACGAGGACTACACCATTGTGGAACAATATGAAAGAGCTGAAGGTAGACA
TTCTACTGGTGGTATGGATGAATTGTACAAATAAGCTAGCATAGATTAATTTAAACAGTATATGTACAGT
TTTATATATATATATATATATATATACATATATAAAGAAACCTGTGCGTTTTTTGTATTTTCAAATACAT
TTAGTTTTGGCGCCACTTCTATAAAAGGTCTCATGATATTGTTACAGATCTGTTTAGCTTGCCTCGAGGT
CGACTATCCATACGATGTTCCTGATTATGCTTAGTGTACATGACACCGATTATTTAAAGCTGCAGCATAC
GATATATATACATGTGTATATATGTATACCTATGAATGTCAGTAAGTATGTATACGAACAGTATGATACT
GAAGATGACAAGGTAATGCATCATTCTATACGTGTCATTCTGAACGAGGCGCGCGGATCCCAGCTTTTGT
TCCCTTTAGTGAGGGTTAATCAGCTTTTGTTCCCTTTAGTGAGGGTTAATTCCGAGCTTGGCGTAATCAT
GGTCATAGCTGTTTCCTGTGTGAAATTGTTATCCGCTCACAATTCCACACAACATAGGAGCCGGAAGCAT
AAAGTGTAAAGCCTGGGGTGCCTAATGAGTGAGGTAACTCACATTAATTGCGTTGCGCTCACTGCCCGCT
TTCCAGTCGGGAAACCTGTCGTGCCAGCTGCATTAATGAATCGGCCAACGCGCGGGGAGAGGCGGTTTGC
GTATTGGGCGCTCTTCCGCTTCCTCGCTCACTGACTCGCTGCGCTCGGTCGTTCGGCTGCGGCGAGCGGT
ATCAGCTCACTCAAAGGCGGTAATACGGTTATCCACAGAATCAGGGGATAACGCAGGAAAGAACATGTGA
GCAAAAGGCCAGCAAAAGGCCAGGAACCGTAAAAAGGCCGCGTTGCTGGCGTTTTTCCATAGGCTCGGCC
CCCCTGACGAGCATCACAAAAATCGACGCTCAAGTCAGAGGTGGCGAAACCCGACAGGACTATAAAGATA
CCAGGCGTTCCCCCCTGGAAGCTCCCTCGTGCGCTCTCCTGTTCCGACCCTGCCGCTTACCGGATACCTG
TCCGCCTTTCTCCCTTCGGGAAGCGTGGCGCTTTCTCAATGCTCACGCTGTAGGTATCTCAGTTCGGTGT
AGGTCGTTCGCTCCAAGCTGGGCTGTGTGCACGAACCCCCCGTTCAGCCCGACCGCTGCGCCTTATCCGG
TAACTATCGTCTTGAGTCCAACCCGGTAAGACACGACTTATCGCCACTGGCAGCAGCCACTGGTAACAGG
ATTAGCAGAGCGAGGTATGTAGGCGGTGCTACAGAGTTCTTGAAGTGGTGGCCTAACTACGGCTACACTA
GAAGGACAGTATTTGGTATCTGCGCTCTGCTGAAGCCAGTTACCTTCGGAAAAAGAGTTGGTAGCTCTTG
ATCCGGCAAACAAACCACCGCTGGTAGCGGTGGTTTTTTTGTTTGCAAGCAGCAGATTACGCGCAGAAAA
AAAGGATCTCAAGAAGATCCTTTGATCTTTTCTACGGGGTCTGACGCTCAGTGGAACGAAAACTCACGTT
AAGGGATTTTGGTCATGAGATTATCAAAAAGGATCTTCACCTAGATCCTTTTAAATTAAAAATGAAGTTT
TAAATCAATCTAAAGTATATATGAGTAAACTTGGTCTGACAGTTACCAATGCTTAATCAGTGAGGCACCT
ATCTCAGCGATCTGTCTATTTCGTTCATCCATAGTTGCCTGACTGCCCGTCGTGTAGATAACTACGATAC
GGGAGGGCTTACCATCTGGCCCCAGTGCTGCAATGATACCGCGAGACCCACGCTCACCGGCTCCAGATTT
ATCAGCAATAAACCAGCCAGCCGGAAGGGCCGAGCGCAGAAGTGGTCCTGCAACTTTATCCGCCTCCATC
CAGTCTATTAATTGTTGCCGGGAAGCTAGAGTAAGTAGTTCGCCAGTTAATAGTTTGCGCAACGTTGTTG
CCATTGCTACAGGCATCGTGGTGTCACGCTCGTCGTTTGGTATGGCTTCATTCAGCTCCGGTTCCCAACG
ATCAAGGCGAGTTACATGATCCCCCATGTTGTGAAAAAAAGCGGTTAGCTCCTTCGGTCCTCCGATCGTT
GTCAGAAGTAAGTTGGCCGCAGTGTTATCACTCATGGTTATGGCAGCACTGCATAATTCTCTTACTGTCA
TGCCATCCGTAAGATGCTTTTCTGTGACTGGTGAGTACTCAACCAAGTCATTCTGAGAATAGTGTATGCG
GCGACCGAGTTGCTCTTGCCCGGCGTCAATACGGGATAATACCGCGCCACATAGCAGAACTTTAAAAGTG
CTCATCATTGGAAAACGTTCTTCGGGGCGAAAACTCTCAAGGATCTTACCGCTGTTGAGATCCAGTTCGA
TGTAACCCACTCGTGCACCCAACTGATCTTCAGCATCTTTTACTTTCACCAGCGTTTCTGGGTGAGCAAA
AACAGGAAGGCAAAATGCCGCAAAAAAGGGAATAAGGGCGACACGGAAATGTTGAATACTCATACTCTTC
CTTTTTCAATATTATTGAAGCATTTATCAGGGTTATTGTCTCATGAGCGGATACATATTTGAATGTATTT
AGAAAAATAAACAAATAGGGGTTCCGCGCACATTTCCCCGAAAAGTGCCACCTGGGTCCTTTTCATCACG
TGCTATAAAAATAATTATAATTTAAATTTTTTAATATAAATATATAAATTAAAAATAGAAAGTAAAAAAA
GAAATTAAAGAAAAAATAGTTTTTGTTTTCCGAAGATGTAAAAGACTCTAGGGGGATCGCCAACAAATAC
TACCTTTTATCTTGCTCTTCCTGCTCTCAGGTATTAATGCCGAATTGTTTCATCTTGTCTGTGTAGAAGA
CCACACACGAAAATCCTGTGATTTTACATTTTACTTATCGTTAATCGAATGTATATCTATTTAATCTGCT
TTTCTTGTCTAATAAATATATATGTAAAGTACGCTTTTTGTTGAAATTTTTTAAACCTTTGTTTATTTTT
TTTTCTTCATTCCGTAACTCTTCTACCTTCTTTATTTACTTTCTAAAATCCAAATACAAAACATAAAAAT
AAATAAACACAGAGTAAATTCCCAAATTATTCCATCATTAAAAGATACGAGGCGCGTGTAAGTTACAGGC
AAGCGATCCGTCCTAAGAAACCATTATTATCATGACATTAACCTATAAAAATAGGCGTATCACGAGGCCC
TTTCGTC
