Features (pLannotate 1.2.2; 23 found; start..end, strand, type, name):
      1..1284    +  CDS            MOD5: MOD5_YEAST - Experimental evidence at protein level: Swiss-Prot protein existence level 1. Catalyzes the transfer of a dimethylallyl group onto the adenine at position 37 in the anticodon loop on a specific subset of tRNAs both in the cytosol and the mitochondrion, leading to the formation of N6-(dimethylallyl)adenosine (i(6)A). This modification optimizes the codon:anticodon fit in the ribosome and promotes translational fidelity. Competes with the farnesyl pyrophosphate synthase ERG20 for the common substrate dimethylallyl diphosphate (DMAPP). From Saccharomyces cerevisiae (strain ATCC 20450
   1284..1303    +  CDS            VN155(I152L) (fragment): improved N-terminal fragment of mVenus for use in bimolecular fluorescence complementation (BiFC) (Kodama and Hu, 2010)
   1327..2013    +  CDS            Blue102: Blue102 is a fluorescent protein published in 2010, derived from Discosoma sp..
   2200..2222    +  CDS            3xHA (fragment): three tandem HA epitope tags
   2234..2386    +  CDS            YO201_YEAST (fragment): Protein uncertain: Swiss-Prot protein existence level 5. From Saccharomyces cerevisiae (strain ATCC 204508 / S288c) (Baker's yeast).
   2405..2423    -  promoter       T3 promoter: promoter for bacteriophage T3 RNA polymerase
   2468..2484    -  protein_bind   lac operator: The lac repressor binds to the lac operator to inhibit transcription in E. coli. This inhibition can be relieved by adding lactose or isopropyl-β-D-thiogalactopyranoside (IPTG). lac repressor encoded by lacI
   2492..2522    -  promoter       lac promoter: promoter for the E. coli lac operon
   2537..2558    -  protein_bind   CAP binding site: CAP binding activates transcription in the presence of cAMP. E. coli catabolite activator protein
   2571..2663    -  CDS            lacI (fragment): lac repressor; lacI; The lac repressor binds to the lac operator to inhibit transcription in E. coli. This inhibition can be relieved by adding lactose or isopropyl-β-D-thiogalactopyranoside (IPTG).
   2846..3434    -  rep_origin     ori: high-copy-number ColE1/pMB1/pBR322/pUC origin of replication
   3605..4465    -  CDS            AmpR: β-lactamase; bla; confers resistance to ampicillin, carbenicillin, and related antibiotics
   4466..4570    -  promoter       AmpR promoter: bla
   4607..5110    +  misc_feature   CEN/ARS: S. cerevisiae CEN6 centromere fused to an autonomously replicating sequence
   5178..5213    +  CDS            rop (fragment): Rop protein, which maintains plasmids at low copy number; rop
   5315..5364    +  misc_feature   bom (fragment): basis of mobility region from pBR322
   5372..5587    +  promoter       URA3 promoter: S. cerevisiae URA3
   5588..6391    +  CDS            URA3: orotidine-5'-phosphate decarboxylase, required for uracil biosynthesis; S. cerevisiae URA3; yeast auxotrophic marker, counterselectable with 5-fluoroorotic acid (5-FOA)
   6470..6521    +  misc_feature   bom (fragment): basis of mobility region from pBR322
   6549..6977    -  rep_origin     f1 ori (sequence partly withheld): f1 bacteriophage origin of replication; arrow indicates direction of (+) strand synthesis
   6985..7142    -  CDS            lacZα (fragment): LacZα fragment of β-galactosidase; lacZ fragment
   7145..7163    +  promoter       T7 promoter: promoter for bacteriophage T7 RNA polymerase
   7181..7622    +  promoter       GAL1 promoter: S. cerevisiae GAL1; inducible promoter, regulated by Gal4
>Addgene plasmid #160429 | pMJB1 | addgene full sequence | sequence record 317509 | Addgene NGS Result
ATGCTTAAGGGCCCGCTTAAGGGCTGCTTGAATATGTCGAAGAAAGTGATTGTAATAGCCGGAACTACAG
GTGTTGGCAAAAGCCAATTATCTATACAGTTGGCACAAAAGTTTAATGGCGAAGTAATTAACTCTGATTC
CATGCAAGTTTATAAAGATATACCGATAATCACTAATAAACATCCGCTACAAGAGAGAGAAGGGATTCCT
CATCATGTCATGAATCACGTGGACTGGTCAGAAGAGTACTATTCGCATAGGTTCGAAACGGAATGCATGA
ACGCTATAGAAGACATTCATAGAAGGGGCAAAATACCTATTGTTGTTGGAGGTACACACTACTATTTACA
GACTCTCTTTAACAAGCGAGTAGATACTAAATCTTCCGAACGTAAACTAACTCGTAAACAGTTGGATATT
CTTGAATCTACAGATCCTGATGTCATCTACAATACTTTGGTAAAATGTGACCCCGACATTGCGACGAAAT
ACCATCCGAACGACTATCGTAGGGTGCAAAGAATGCTTGAGATTTATTATAAGACGGGCAAAAAACCATC
TGAAACGTTTAACGAGCAAAAGATCACTTTGAAATTTGACACTCTTTTCTTGTGGCTCTATTCTAAACCC
GAACCACTTTTTCAAAGGCTGGATGACAGGGTAGATGATATGTTAGAAAGAGGGGCTTTGCAAGAAATAA
AACAATTGTACGAATACTACAGCCAAAATAAATTCACACCTGAACAATGTGAGAATGGCGTTTGGCAGGT
AATTGGCTTCAAGGAATTTCTGCCTTGGCTGACAGGTAAGACAGATGATAACACTGTAAAACTAGAAGAT
TGTATCGAGAGGATGAAAACCCGAACCCGTCAATATGCTAAGCGTCAAGTAAAGTGGATTAAAAAAATGT
TAATACCGGATATAAAAGGTGATATCTACCTATTGGATGCTACAGATCTAAGTCAATGGGACACCAATGC
ATCCCAAAGGGCTATAGCCATTAGTAACGACTTTATCAGCAATCGGCCTATCAAGCAAGAAAGAGCTCCT
AAGGCATTGGAAGAATTACTTTCAAAGGGTGAAACAACTATGAAAAAATTGGATGATTGGACTCACTATA
CGTGCAACGTATGCAGAAATGCCGACGGTAAAAATGTTGTTGCAATTGGAGAAAAGTATTGGAAAATACA
TCTAGGTTCCCGTCGGCATAAATCCAACTTGAAGAGAAACACAAGACAGGCAGACTTTGAGAAGTGGAAA
ATTAATAAAAAAGAGACGGTGGAGGTGAGCAAGGGCGAGGAGCCTAGGGTGAGCAAGGGCGAGGAGGATA
ACATGGCCATCATCAAGGAGTTCATGAGATTCAAGGTGCACATGGAGGGCTCCGTGAACGGCCACGAGTT
CGAGATCGAGGGCGAGGGCGAGGGCAGACCCTACGAGGGCACCCAGACCGCCAAGCTGAAGGTGACCAAG
GGTGGCCCCCTGCCCTTCGCCTGGGACATCCTGTCCCCTCAGTTCATGTACGGCTCCAAGGCCTACGTGA
AGCACCCCGCCGACATCCCCGACTACTTGAAGCTGTCCTTCCCCGAGGGCTTCAAGTGGGAGAGAGTGAT
GAACTTCGAGGACGGCGGCGTGGTGACCGTGACCCAGGACTCCTCCCTGCAGGACGGCGAGTTCATCTAC
AAGGTGAAGTTGAGAGGCACCAACTTCCCCTCCGACGGCCCCGTAATGCAGAAGAAGACCATGGGCTGGG
AGGCCTCCTCCGAGAGAATGTACCCCGAGGACGGCGCCCTGAAGGGCGAGATCAAGCAGAGGCTGAAGCT
GAAGGACGGCGGCCACTACGACGCTGAGGTCAAGACCACCTACAAGGCCAAGAAGCCCGTGCAGCTGCCC
GGCGCCTACAACGTCAACATCAAGTTGGACATCACCTCCCACAACGAGGACTACACCATTGTGGAACAAT
ATGAAAGAGCTGAAGGTAGACATTCTACTGGTGGTATGGATGAATTGTACAAATAAGCTAGCATAGATTA
ATTTAAACAGTATATGTACAGTTTTATATATATATATATATATATATACATATATAAAGAAACCTGTGCG
TTTTTTGTATTTTCAAATACATTTAGTTTTGGCGCCACTTCTATAAAAGGTCTCATGATATTGTTACAGA
TCTGTTTAGCTTGCCTCGAGGTCGACTATCCATACGATGTTCCTGATTATGCTTAGTGTACATGACACCG
ATTATTTAAAGCTGCAGCATACGATATATATACATGTGTATATATGTATACCTATGAATGTCAGTAAGTA
TGTATACGAACAGTATGATACTGAAGATGACAAGGTAATGCATCATTCTATACGTGTCATTCTGAACGAG
GCGCGCGGATCCCAGCTTTTGTTCCCTTTAGTGAGGGTTAATTTCGAGCTTGGCGTAATCATGGTCATAG
CTGTTTCCTGTGTGAAATTGTTATCCGCTCACAATTCCACACAACATACGAGCCGGAAGCATAAAGTGTA
AAGCCTGGGGTGCCTAATGAGTGAGCTAACTCACATTAATTGCGTTGCGCTCACTGCCCGCTTTCCAGTC
GGGAAACCTGTCGTGCCAGCTGCATTAATGAATCGGCCAACGCGCGGGGAGAGGCGGTTTGCGTATTGGG
CGCTCTTCCGCTTCCTCGCTCACTGACTCGCTGCGCTCGGTCGTTCGGCTGCGGCGAGCGGTATCAGCTC
ACTCAAAGGCGGTAATACGGTTATCCACAGAATCAGGGGATAACGCAGGAAAGAACATGTGAGCAAAAGG
CCAGCAAAAGGCCAGGAACCGTAAAAAGGCCGCGTTGCTGGCGTTTTTCCATAGGCTCCGCCCCCCTGAC
GAGCATCACAAAAATCGACGCTCAAGTCAGAGGTGGCGAAACCCGACAGGACTATAAAGATACCAGGCGT
TTCCCCCTGGAAGCTCCCTCGTGCGCTCTCCTGTTCCGACCCTGCCGCTTACCGGATACCTGTCCGCCTT
TCTCCCTTCGGGAAGCGTGGCGCTTTCTCATAGCTCACGCTGTAGGTATCTCAGTTCGGTGTAGGTCGTT
CGCTCCAAGCTGGGCTGTGTGCACGAACCCCCCGTTCAGCCCGACCGCTGCGCCTTATCCGGTAACTATC
GTCTTGAGTCCAACCCGGTAAGACACGACTTATCGCCACTGGCAGCAGCCACTGGTAACAGGATTAGCAG
AGCGAGGTATGTAGGCGGTGCTACAGAGTTCTTGAAGTGGTGGCCTAACTACGGCTACACTAGAAGAACA
GTATTTGGTATCTGCGCTCTGCTGAAGCCAGTTACCTTCGGAAAAAGAGTTGGTAGCTCTTGATCCGGCA
AACAAACCACCGCTGGTAGCGGTGGTTTTTTTGTTTGCAAGCAGCAGATTACGCGCAGAAAAAAAGGATC
TCAAGAAGATCCTTTGATCTTTTCTACGGGGTCTGACGCTCAGTGGAACGAAAACTCACGTTAAGGGATT
TTGGTCATGAGATTATCAAAAAGGATCTTCACCTAGATCCTTTTAAATTAAAAATGAAGTTTTAAATCAA
TCTAAAGTATATATGAGTAAACTTGGTCTGACAGTTACCAATGCTTAATCAGTGAGGCACCTATCTCAGC
GATCTGTCTATTTCGTTCATCCATAGTTGCCTGACTCCCCGTCGTGTAGATAACTACGATACGGGAGGGC
TTACCATCTGGCCCCAGTGCTGCAATGATACCGCGAGACCCACGCTCACCGGCTCCAGATTTATCAGCAA
TAAACCAGCCAGCCGGAAGGGCCGAGCGCAGAAGTGGTCCTGCAACTTTATCCGCCTCCATCCAGTCTAT
TAATTGTTGCCGGGAAGCTAGAGTAAGTAGTTCGCCAGTTAATAGTTTGCGCAACGTTGTTGCCATTGCT
ACAGGCATCGTGGTGTCACGCTCGTCGTTTGGTATGGCTTCATTCAGCTCCGGTTCCCAACGATCAAGGC
GAGTTACATGATCCCCCATGTTGTGCAAAAAAGCGGTTAGCTCCTTCGGTCCTCCGATCGTTGTCAGAAG
TAAGTTGGCCGCAGTGTTATCACTCATGGTTATGGCAGCACTGCATAATTCTCTTACTGTCATGCCATCC
GTAAGATGCTTTTCTGTGACTGGTGAGTACTCAACCAAGTCATTCTGAGAATAGTGTATGCGGCGACCGA
GTTGCTCTTGCCCGGCGTCAATACGGGATAATACCGCGCCACATAGCAGAACTTTAAAAGTGCTCATCAT
TGGAAAACGTTCTTCGGGGCGAAAACTCTCAAGGATCTTACCGCTGTTGAGATCCAGTTCGATGTAACCC
ACTCGTGCACCCAACTGATCTTCAGCATCTTTTACTTTCACCAGCGTTTCTGGGTGAGCAAAAACAGGAA
GGCAAAATGCCGCAAAAAAGGGAATAAGGGCGACACGGAAATGTTGAATACTCATACTCTTCCTTTTTCA
ATATTATTGAAGCATTTATCAGGGTTATTGTCTCATGAGCGGATACATATTTGAATGTATTTAGAAAAAT
AAACAAATAGGGGTTCCGCGCACATTTCCCCGAAAAGTGCCACCTGGGTCCTTTTCATCACGTGCTATAA
AAATAATTATAATTTAAATTTTTTAATATAAATATATAAATTAAAAATAGAAAGTAAAAAAAGAAATTAA
AGAAAAAATAGTTTTTGTTTTCCGAAGATGTAAAAGACTCTAGGGGGATCGCCAACAAATACTACCTTTT
ATCTTGCTCTTCCTGCTCTCAGGTATTAATGCCGAATTGTTTCATCTTGTCTGTGTAGAAGACCACACAC
GAAAATCCTGTGATTTTACATTTTACTTATCGTTAATCGAATGTATATCTATTTAATCTGCTTTTCTTGT
CTAATAAATATATATGTAAAGTACGCTTTTTGTTGAAATTTTTTAAACCTTTGTTTATTTTTTTTTCTTC
ATTCCGTAACTCTTCTACCTTCTTTATTTACTTTCTAAAATCCAAATACAAAACATAAAAATAAATAAAC
ACAGAGTAAATTCCCAAATTATTCCATCATTAAAAGATACGAGGCGCGTGTAAGTTACAGGCAAGCGATC
CGTCTAAGAAACCATTATTATCATGACATTAACCTATAAAAATAGGCGTATCACGAGGCCCTTTCGTCTC
GCGCGTTTCGGTGATGACGGTGAAAACCTCTGACACATGCAGCTCCCGGAGACGGTCACAGCTTGTCTGT
AAGCGGATGCCGGGAGCAGACAAGCCCGTCAGGGCGCGTCAGCGGGTGTTGGCGGGTGTCGGGGCTGGCT
TAACTATGCGGCATCAGAGCAGATTGTACTGAGAGTGCACCATACCACCTTTTCAATTCATCATTTTTTT
TTTATTCTTTTTTTTGATTTCGGTTTCCTTGAAATTTTTTTGATTCGGTAATCTCCGAACAGAAGGAAGA
ACGAAGGAAGGAGCACAGACTTAGATTGGTATATATACGCATATGTAGTGTTGAAGAAACATGAAATTGC
CCAGTATTCTTAACCCAACTGCACAGAACAAAAACCTGCAGGAAACGAAGATAAATCATGTCGAAAGCTA
CATATAAGGAACGTGCTGCTACTCATCCTAGTCCTGTTGCTGCCAAGCTATTTAATATCATGCACGAAAA
GCAAACAAACTTGTGTGCTTCATTGGATGTTCGTACCACCAAGGAATTACTGGAGTTAGTTGAAGCATTA
GGTCCCAAAATTTGTTTACTAAAAACACATGTGGATATCTTGACTGATTTTTCCATGGAGGGCACAGTTA
AGCCGCTAAAGGCATTATCCGCCAAGTACAATTTTTTACTCTTCGAAGACAGAAAATTTGCTGACATTGG
TAATACAGTCAAATTGCAGTACTCTGCGGGTGTATACAGAATAGCAGAATGGGCAGACATTACGAATGCA
CACGGTGTGGTGGGCCCAGGTATTGTTAGCGGTTTGAAGCAGGCGGCAGAAGAAGTAACAAAGGAACCTA
GAGGCCTTTTGATGTTAGCAGAATTGTCATGCAAGGGCTCCCTATCTACTGGAGAATATACTAAGGGTAC
TGTTGACATTGCGAAGAGCGACAAAGATTTTGTTATCGGCTTTATTGCTCAAAGAGACATGGGTGGAAGA
GATGAAGGTTACGATTGGTTGATTATGACACCCGGTGTGGGTTTAGATGACAAGGGAGACGCATTGGGTC
AACAGTATAGAACCGTGGATGATGTGGTCTCTACAGGATCTGACATTATTATTGTTGGAAGAGGACTATT
TGCAAAGGGAAGGGATGCTAAGGTAGAGGGTGAACGTTACAGAAAAGCAGGCTGGGAAGCATATTTGAGA
AGATGCGGCCAGCAAAACTAAAAAACTGTATTATAAGTAAATGCATGTATACTAAACTCACAAATTAGAG
CTTCAATTTAATTATATCAGTTATTACCCTATGCGGTGTGAAATACCGCACAGATGCGTAAGGAGAAAAT
ACCGCATCAGGAAATTGTAAGCGTTAATATTTTGTTAAAATTCGCGTTAAATTTTTGTTAAATCAGCTCA
TTTTTTAACCAATAGGCCGAAATCGGCAAAATCCCTTATAAATCAAAAGAATAGACCGAGATAGGGT
[37 nt withheld, positions 6648-6684]
AAAGAACGTGGACTCCAACGTCAAAGG
[49 nt withheld, positions 6712-6760]
T
[91 nt withheld, positions 6762-6852]
G
[124 nt withheld, positions 6854-6977]
CGCGCCATTCGCCATTCAGGCTGCGCAACTGTTGGGAAGGGCGATCGGTGCGGGCCTCTTCGCTATTACG
CCAGCTGGCGAAGGGGGGATGTGCTGCAAGGCGATTAAGTTGGGTAACGCCAGGGTTTTCCCAGTCACGA
CGTTGTAAAACGACGGCCAGTGAATTGTAATACGACTCACTATAGGGCGAATTGGCGGCCGCACGGATTA
GAAGCCGCCGAGCGGGCGACAGCCCTCCGACGGAAGACTCTCCTCCGTGCGTCCTCGTCTTCACCGGTCG
CGTTCCTGAAACGCAGATGTGCCTCGCGCCGCACTGCTCCGAACAATAAAGATTCTACAATACTAGCTTT
TATGGTTATGAAGAGGAAAAATTGGCAGTAACCTGGCCCCACAAACCTTCAAATTAACGAATCAAATTAA
CAACCATAGGATGATAATGCGATTAGTTTTTTAGCCTTATTTCTGGGGTAATTAATCAGCGAAGCGATGA
TTTTTGATCTATTAACAGATATATAAATGGAAAAGCTGCATAACCACTTTAACTAATACTTTCAACATTT
TCAGTTTGTATTACTTCTTATTCAAATGTCATAAAAGTATCAACAAAAAATTGTTAATATACCTCTATAC
TTTAACGTCAAGGAGAAGGTTAATTAAGGAGAAAAAACTATAGCTAGC
